>Addgene plasmid #196887 | pBactin-DIO-inv[roxSTOProx-EB3-mNeonGreen-bGH] | addgene full sequence | sequence record 442624 | Addgene NGS Result
GAAGGGCGATCGGTGCGGGCCTCTTCGCTATTACGCCAGCTGGCGAAAGGGGGATGTGCTGCAAGGCGAT
TAAGTTGGGTAACGCCAGGGTTTTCCCAGTCACGACGTTGTAAAACGACGGCCAGTGCCAAGTTGGGATC
TTTGCATTGGCCCACGGCTCTCAGGATGGGGATGCTCCCCTTCAGCACCCGGTTCCCCTTGGAAACTGAT
GGTCCTGGCTCTGTGGCATGGCAGTGGCACTGTGAGGAGCCCCCTACCAGCAGCACACAGTGGGGTTGGC
ACTGCCACGCTCCGGATGCCGCGCTCTGATCCAACCCCATAATCAAGGGAACCCGAATTGCCCCATCATT
GCCCCCACCACCCCCATCCTGCCGGGCCCTCACACCCCACGCTGCCTTCTGGTGACATTCCCCAGCCCAA
ACCCACGGCTTCATGGCTACCGCGGGGCATTTCCCATTGCCGCCCCATTATCAGCTCTGCACACCTCCCG
CTGTACCCATGCCTCGTGGCTGCCCTTCTTTGACGTATAATCTTCTAATTAATACCCGGCCTTGTCAAAG
TGGAGCACAAACGTTAATTAATTCCCCAGCAGGCAGGTAATTAACAGTGTGACTCCCTTTTTGCTGCGAG
TGGGGCTGATACAGAGAGATGTGGCACTATGGAGCCCACGGGGTCCTGGCACTGGGTGCCCACGGAGGTC
CCCATGTGCTGCAGTGTCACCGCCTCCGAGGAGACAGTATTGTCCCTGCGGTGTCCCTGCAGCTCAGCTC
TGTCCACAGGGCCACCTCCAGTTTGGAGGGGACACAATGCAGCCCCGATGCAACCCATCCTCGCAGCATC
CCAGGGACAAAGACCTCACTGCAAGACCGCACACAGGGCTGGGTCCCGCTCCCCTAATATCTACAGTGCT
TCTTGCATGGCCCCTTAATCAATGCAGTTAATCAGCATGCGCTCATGCACCGCTCTGGAGCTGCAAAGCC
CCTCGCAGCGCTGCTCACCAACACCGCGCACCGCCCCGGCCCAGCCTGCAGCACGCGCTGCAAACAGGAA
AGAAACAAAATATTGCCCAAATGTAGGCAAAGGCATTCGGCTGCCTTGACCTCCGCCGGGCCGGGCCCTG
CCTGACTCAGCTCCTTACTCAGCGCTCGCTTCCTCCCTCCGGCTGCCACCGCCGCAGCGCACACCCTGAC
AAAGAGTGGCCCTTAACGGGCTCTGAGGTGCACCCAGCAGTGCACTCAGCAGTCCAAGGGCCGGCCTGGA
GGTTTGCACCGCTACGTGCTGACATTAGCATTGAACTTGGCCCTGGGTAGTGCTGCAGGCCGGGCGGGGT
GGGTGTAGAGAGTGCAGCGCGCGTTGCACCCGGTGCCCCTTCCCCTCCCTTGCATCCCAGCAGGCTGCAC
CCCAGCACCAGGCCCGTGCATGCATGCTCCTGGTGTTATTGCAGCCTGGTGCATGCATGCGTCTTGATGG
TGCAGCGCTGTGCATGCATCCTCCTTGGTGTGTAGCAGTCTAGTGCATGCATACCCCTCGGTGTTATTGC
TGCTCTGTGCACGCACGCTCATTGTATCACTTCATCCCAGTGCATGCACTCACACTGGAGCGATTGCTGC
TCGGTGCACGCACACTCATTGTATCACTGCAGCTCAGTGGCTGCACGCACACCGGTGTTATTGCTGCTCG
GTGCGTGCATGCACATCAGTGTCGCTGCAGCTCAGTGCATGCACGCTCATTGCCCATCGCTATCCCTGCC
TCTCCTGCTGGCGCTCCCCGGGAGGTGACTTCAAGGGGACCGCAGGACCACCTCGGGGGTGGGGGGAGGG
CTGCACACGCGGACCCCGCTCCCCCTCCCCAACAAAGCACTGTGGAATCAAAAAGGGGGGAGGGGGGATG
GAGGGGCGCGTCACACCCCCGCCCCACACCCTCACCTCGAGGTGAGCCCCACGTTCTGCTTCACTCTCCC
CATCTCCCCCCCCTCCCCACCCCCAATTTTGTATTTATTTATTTTTTAATTATTTTGTGCAGCGATGGGG
GCGGGGGGGGGGGGGGGCGCGCCAGGCGGGGCGGGGCGGGGCGAGGGGCGGGGCGGGGCGAGGCGGAGAG
GTGCGGCGGCAGCCAATCAGAGCGGCGCGCCCCGAAAGTTTCCTTTTATGGCGAGGCGGCGGCGGCGGCG
GCCCTATAAAAAGCGAAGCGCGCGGCGGGCGGGAGTCGCTGCGCGCTGCCTTCGCCCCGTGCCCCGCCCC
GCCGCCGCCTCGCGCCGCCCGCCCCGGCTCTGACTGACCGCGTTACTCCCACAGGTGAGCGGGCGGGACG
GCCCTTCTCCTCCGGGCTGTAATTAGCGCTTGGTTTAATGACGGCTCGTTTCTTTTCTGTGGCTGCGTGA
AAGCCTTAAAGGGCTCCGGGAGGGCCCTTTGTGCGGGGGGGAGCGGCTCGGGGGGTGCGTGCGTGTGTGT
GTGCGTGGGGAGCGCCGCGTGCGGCTCCGCGCTGCCCGGCGGCTGTGAGCGCTGCGGGCGCGGCGCGGGG
CTTTGTGCGCTCCGCAGTGTGCGCGAGGGGAGCGCGGCCGGGGGCGGTGCCCCGCGGTGCGGGGGGGGCT
GCGAGGGGAACAAAGGCTGCGTGCGGGGTGTGTGCGTGGGGGGGTGAGCAGGGGGTGTGGGCGCGGCGGT
CGGGCTGTAACCCCCCCCTGCACCCCCCTCCCCGAGTTGCTGAGCACGGCCCGGCTTCGGGTGCGGGGCT
CCGTGCGGGGCGTGGCGCGGGGCTCGCCGTGCCGGGCGGGGGGTGGCGGCAGGTGGGGGTGCCGGGCGGG
GCGGGGCCGCCTCGGGCCGGGGAGGGCTCGGGGGAGGGGCGCGGCGGCCCCCGGAGCGCCGGCGGCTGTC
GAGGCGCGGCGAGCCGCAGCCATTGCCTTTTATGGTAATCGTGCGAGAGGGCGCAGGGACTTCCTTTGTC
CCAAATCTGTGCGGAGCCGAAATCTGGGAGGCGCCGCCGCACCCCCTCTAGCGGGCGCGGGGCGAAGCGG
TGCGGCGCCGGCAGGAAGGAAATGGGCGGGGAGGGCCTTCGTGCGTCGCCGCGCCGCCGTCCCCTTCTCC
ATCTCCAGCCTCGGGGCTGTCCGCAGGGGGACGGCTGCCTTCGGGGGGGACGGGGCAGGGCGGGGTTCGG
CTTCTGGCGTGTGACCGGCGGGGTTTATATCTTCCCTTCTCTGTTCCTCCGCAGCCCCCAAGCTAGCGTT
CGGCTTCTGGCGTGTGACCGGCGGCTCTAGACCAGGCAGACTCGACTCCGGAATAACTTCGTATAGGATA
CTTTATACGAAGTTATGCAGAATGGTAGCTGGATTGTAGCTGCTATTAGCAATATGAAACCTCTTAATAA
CTTCGTATAGCATACATTATACGAAGTTATGGCGCGTTACTTGTACAGCTAGAGCAACTAGCTAGCGAGG
TTCTTTCCGCCTCAGAAGCCATAGAGCCCACCGCATCCCCAGCATGCCTGCTATTGTCTTCCCAATCCTC
CCCCTTGCTGTCCTGCCCCACCCCACCCCCCAGAATAGAATGACACCTACTCAGACAATGCGATGCAATT
TCCTCATTTTATTAGGAAAGGACAGTGGGAGTGGCACCTTCCAGGGTCAAGGAAGGCACGGGGGAGGGGC
AAACAACAGATGGCTGGCAACTAGAAGGCACAGTCGAGGCTGATCAGCGAGCTCTTACTTGTACAGCTCG
TCCATGCCCATCACATCGGTAAAGGCCTTTTGCCACTCCTTGAAGTTGAGCTCGGTCTTGGAGTGCTTGA
GCTCCGTCTTACGGAACACGTACATCGGCTGGTTCTTCAGATAGTTAGCCGCCATTGGCTTGGCAAAGGT
GTAGGTGGTCCGCGCAGTGCTCCGGTAGCGCTTGCCATTTCCAGTGGTGTAACTCCACTTAAAGGTACTG
ATGATGGTTTTGTCGTTGGGGTAAGTCTTCTTCGACCTGCACCAGTCCGCAGCGGTCAGCGAGTTGGTCA
TCACAGGACCGTCAGCAGGGAAACCAGTCCCCTTCACCTGGGCCTCTCCTTTGATGTGGCTTCCCTCGTA
GGTGTAGCGGTAGTTAACAGTAAGGGAGGCACCATCTTCAAACTGCATTGTGCGATGGACTTGGTAGCCG
GAGCCATCTACCATGGCGGCCTGGAAAGGCGACATCCCGTCAGGGTAGGGCAGGTACTGATGGAAGCCAT
ACCCGATATGAGGGACCAGAATCCAGGGGGAGAACTGGAGGTCACCCTTGGTGGACTTCAGGTTTAACTC
CTCATAACCATCATTTGGATTGCCGGTGCCCTGACCCACCATGTCAAAGTCCACACCGTTGATGGAGCCA
AAGATGTGTAACTCATGTGTCGCTGGGAGAGAGGCCATGTTATCCTCCTCGCCCTTGCTCACCATGGTGG
CGGGATCCAGGTACTCGTCCTGGTCTTCTTGTTGATGCTCTTCAATCTCATCGTCCTCAGGGGGTGCGAA
TCCTTCCTCTGTGGCATAGAGGATGCCAATGATGCCTGAGATAACAGGGCTGTTTTCACTTTCATGCTCC
TGGCAGATGAGCTCGATGTCACGAAGTTTGCTGAAGTAGAAGTCACGTTCCTTCTCCAGCCCATCCACTG
TCAGCTTCAAGTCCACCAGCTGTTGGTTGAGTTCAAGAATTTGGGCATCAGTCTCATGGCCGCCATTTCG
GGCTGATGGAGGATTCTTCCGGAGAATGCAGGGGGGGGCCACATTGCTCAGCCGGCCAGAGGTCTGCATG
TTTTTTGGGCCTGTGGGGGACGTCCTCTGTGGAACTGCTGTGCCAATGAGTTTCTTGGATTTGTTGAAGA
TCTGATCACCTGGGTTAGGAGGTGGCGCTACGTCCTGGCCCTGCCGCGCCAGCAGAGGGTTGTAATCCTT
TCCATCATAGTTTGCGTCAAAGAATTTCTTAAACCACTGAATAAACTCAAAATTATCTTGGAATTTTCCT
TTCACTAATTTCTCTACAGGAATGATTTTGTCAACACCCATCTTCTTGAAAGCTGCTTGCAGCACCTTGA
AGTTGTGGATGTATTCATGCTCTAGTTTGGCCTGGAACTTCACTTTCCTCAAGTGCACACAGCCGGGGAA
GAGCATGTCCATGAACTGGCAGTAGGCTGCCCCTGAACAAAGCTGTTCTATCTTGGTATAGTTGAGGTGC
AGGGAGTCGTTGACCCATGCAAGCATATCATGGCGACTCAGATTTTCACTGGTCACAGATGTGGAGTACA
CATTGACGGCCATGGTGGCAGTCGACTGCAGAATTCGATCTAGCTTGGGCTGCAGGGCGGCTGCCTAACT
TTAAATAATGCCAATTATTTAAAGTTAATTAAGGGTTCCGGATCAGCTTGATGGGGATCCAGACATGATA
AGATACATTGATGAGTTTGGACAAACCACAACTAGAATGCAGTGAAAAAAATGCTTTATTTGTGAAATTT
GTGATGCTATTGCTTTATTTGTAACCATTATAAGCTGCAATAAACAAGTTAACAACAACAATTGCATTCA
TTTTATGTTTCAGGTTCAGGGGGAGGTGTGGGAGGTTTTTTAAAGCAAGTAAAACCTCTACAAATGTGGT
ATGGCTGATTATGATCCTCTAGAGTCGCAGATCCAGACATGATAAGATACATTGATGAGTTTGGACAAAC
CACAACTAGAATGCAGTGAAAAAAATGCTTTATTTGTGAAATTTGTGATGCTATTGCTTTATTTGTAACC
ATTATAAGCTGCAATANNNNNNNNNNNNNNNNNNNNNNNNNNNNNNNNNNNNNNNNNNNNNNNNNNNNNN
NNNNNNNNNNNNNNNNNNNNNNNNNNNNNNNNNNNNNNNNNNNNNNGTTAACAACAACAATTGCATTCAT
TTTATGTTTCAGGTTCAGGGGGAGGTGTGGGAGGTTTTTTAAAGCAAGTAAAACCTCTACAAATGTGGTA
TGGCTGATTATGATCCTCTAGAGTCGCAGATCCTCTAGAGTCGCAGATCTGCAAGCTTTCATTTATTCAT
CGCGATAACTTTAAATAATGCCAATTATTTAAAGTTAGGTGGCGGGTCGACCCCCTACGCGTCACGCCTA
TGGTGGCCTAGCATAACTTCGTATAAAGTATCCTATACGAAGTTATTTGCCTTAACCCAGAAATTATCAC
TGTTATTCTTTAGAATGGTGCAAAGAATAACTTCGTATAATGTATGCTATACGAAGTTATGAATTCGATA
TCAAGCGGCCGCCACTGGCCGTCGTTTTACAACGTCGTGACTGGGAAAACCCTGGCGTTACCCAACTTAA
TCGCCTTGCAGCACATCCCCCTTTCGCCAGCTGGCGTAATAGCGAAGAGGCCCGCACCGATCGCCCTTCC
CAACAGTTGCGCAGCCTGAATGGCGAATGG
Features (pLannotate 1.2.2; 20 found; start..end, strand, type, name):
   1927..2201    +  promoter       chicken β-actin promoter: No description available
   2202..3171    +  intron         chimeric intron: chimera between introns from chicken β-actin and rabbit β-globin
   3218..3251    +  intron         chimeric intron (fragment): chimera between introns from chicken β-actin and rabbit β-globin
   3273..3306    +  protein_bind   lox2272: Cre-mediated recombination occurs in the 8-bp core sequence (GGATACTT). lox2272 sites are compatible with each other, but incompatible with loxP or loxN sites (Lee and Saito, 1988). Cre recombinase
   3307..3356    -  intron         β-globin intron (fragment): internally truncated intron from human β-globin
   3357..3390    +  protein_bind   loxP: Cre-mediated recombination occurs in the 8-bp core sequence (GCATACAT). Cre recombinase
   3429..3445    -  promoter       SV40 promoter (fragment): SV40 enhancer and early promoter
   3449..3673    -  polyA_signal   bGH poly(A) signal: bovine growth hormone polyadenylation signal
   3698..4405    -  CDS            mNeonGreen: mNeonGreen is a basic (constitutively fluorescent) green/yellow fluorescent protein published in 2013, derived from Branchiostoma lanceolatum. It is reported to be a very rapidly-maturing monomer with moderate acid sensitivity.
   4421..5263    -  CDS            MAPRE3: MARE3_HUMAN - Experimental evidence at protein level: Swiss-Prot protein existence level 1. Plus-end tracking protein (+TIP) that binds to the plus-end of microtubules and regulates the dynamics of the microtubule cytoskeleton. Promotes microtubule growth. May be involved in spindle function by stabilizing microtubules and anchoring them at centrosomes. Also acts as a regulator of minus-end microtubule organization: interacts with the complex formed by AKAP9 and PDE4DIP, leading to recruit CAMSAP2 to the Golgi apparatus, thereby tethering non- centrosomal minus-end microtubules to the Golgi, a
   5271..5288    -  misc_feature   MCS (fragment): multiple cloning site
   5376..5510    -  polyA_signal   SV40 poly(A) signal: SV40 polyadenylation signal
   5533..5616    -  CDS            large T antigen (fragment): large T antigen from SV40 (simian virus 40)
   5630..5756    -  polyA_signal   SV40 poly(A) signal (fragment): SV40 polyadenylation signal
   5882..5965    -  CDS            large T antigen (fragment): large T antigen from SV40 (simian virus 40)
   6103..6136    -  protein_bind   lox2272: Cre-mediated recombination occurs in the 8-bp core sequence (GGATACTT). lox2272 sites are compatible with each other, but incompatible with loxP or loxN sites (Lee and Saito, 1988). Cre recombinase
   6137..6186    -  intron         β-globin intron (fragment): internally truncated intron from human β-globin
   6187..6220    -  protein_bind   loxP: Cre-mediated recombination occurs in the 8-bp core sequence (GCATACAT). Cre recombinase
   6243..6397    +  CDS            lacZα (fragment): LacZα fragment of β-galactosidase; lacZ fragment
   6398..127     -  CDS            lacZα (fragment) (across the origin): LacZα fragment of β-galactosidase; lacZ fragment
