[The description below was written by a language model from this plasmid's Addgene catalogue record and pLannotate feature annotations shown in this document.]
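Description:
pBactin-DIO-inv[roxSTOProx-EB3-mNeonGreen-bGH] is a mammalian expression plasmid built on the pBeta-actin backbone. It is designed so that human EB3 (MAPRE3) fused to mNeonGreen is produced only in cells that contain both Cre and Dre recombinases. It is maintained in bacteria as a high-copy plasmid under ampicillin selection. The generated feature table, however, does not annotate the resistance gene or the replication origin, and positions roughly 130–1900 carry no called features. The annotated sequence record is 6,400 nt, which is shorter than the sum of the catalogued backbone and insert sizes, so those catalogue figures should be read with caution.

Transcription is driven by the chicken β-actin promoter followed by an intron, which the catalogue lists as chicken β-actin and the annotation calls a chicken β-actin/rabbit β-globin chimera. Downstream lies a DIO (double-floxed inverted) cassette, bounded on each side by a lox2272/loxP pair, with the two pairs in opposing orientation. Everything between them is on the reverse strand: a STOP element made of repeated SV40 polyadenylation signals, then the MAPRE3 coding sequence, mNeonGreen at its C-terminal end, and a bGH poly(A) signal. Cre recombination between the incompatible lox pairs flips the cassette into the sense orientation and locks it there. Even then, the STOP element sits between the promoter and the open reading frame and terminates transcription. According to the construct name it is flanked by rox sites, which the annotation tool did not call, so Dre is needed to excise it before the fusion can be expressed.

Because EB3 tracks growing microtubule plus ends, the fluorescent signal marks these ends. The depositors used this labelling as a functional reporter of Cre/Dre cotransfection.
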