Addgene plasmid #196887: pBactin-DIO-inv[roxSTOProx-EB3-mNeonGreen-bGH]
Purpose: Dual Cre/Dre-dependent expression of EB3-mNeon. Used as functional (labelling of microtubule plus ends) Cre-Dre cotransfection reporter
Depositing lab: Frank Bradke. Depositing organization: Deutsches Zentrum fuer Neurodegenerative Erkrankungen (DZNE). Publication: Centrosomal microtubule nucleation regulates radial migration of projection neurons independently of polarization in the developing brain. Vinopal S, Dupraz S, Alfadil E, Pietralla T, Bendre S, Stiess M, Falk S, Camargo Ortega G, Maghelli N, Tolic IM, Smejkal J, Gotz M, Bradke F. Neuron. 2023 Apr 19;111(8):1241-1263.e16. doi: 10.1016/j.neuron.2023.01.020. Epub 2023 Feb 15. PubMed 36796357.
Backbone
  Vector backbone: pBeta-actin
  Backbone size w/o insert (bp): 6421
  Vector type: Mammalian Expression, Cre/Lox ; Dre/Rox
Growth in bacteria
  Bacterial resistance: Ampicillin, 100 μg/mL
  Growth temperature: 37°C
  Growth strain: NEB Stable
  Copy number: High Copy
Gene/Insert
  Gene/Insert name: roxSTOProx-EB3 mNeonGreen-bGH
  Species: H. sapiens (human)
  Insert size (bp): 2744
  Entrez Gene: MAPRE3 (a.k.a. EB3, EBF3, EBF3-S, RP3)
  Promoter: Chicken bactin (plus Chicken bactin intron)
  Cloning method: Gibson Cloning
  Sequencing primers: 5′ pCAG forward (5'-GCAACGTGCTGGTTATTGTG-3'); 3′ M13 reverse primer (5'-CAGGAAACAGCTATGAC-3')
Resource information
  A portion of this plasmid was derived from a plasmid made by: pBeta-actin [Kapitein et al. , 2010]
Terms and licenses: Academic/Nonprofit Terms; Industry Terms: Not Available to Industry
How to cite: pBactin-DIO-inv[roxSTOProx-EB3-mNeonGreen-bGH] was a gift from Frank Bradke (Addgene plasmid # 196887 ; http://n2t.net/addgene:196887 ; RRID:Addgene_196887)
